Addgene plasmid #119085: SNX4-PX (48-186)
Purpose: Bacterial expression of human phox homology (PX) domain, SNX4-PX (48-186)
Depositing lab: Brett Collins. Depositing organization: University of Queensland. Publication: Classification of the human phox homology (PX) domains based on their phosphoinositide binding specificities. Chandra M, Chin YK, Mas C, Feathers JR, Paul B, Datta S, Chen KE, Jia X, Yang Z, Norwood SJ, Mohanty B, Bugarcic A, Teasdale RD, Henne WM, Mobli M, Collins BM. Nat Commun. 2019 Apr 4;10(1):1528. doi: 10.1038/s41467-019-09355-y. PubMed 30948714.
Backbone
  Vector backbone: pGEX4T2
  Vector type: Bacterial Expression
Growth in bacteria
  Bacterial resistance: Ampicillin, 100 μg/mL
  Growth temperature: 37°C
  Growth strain: DH5alpha
  Copy number: Unknown
Gene/Insert
  Gene/Insert name: SNX4-PX (48-186)
  Species: H. sapiens (human)
  Entrez Gene: SNX4 (a.k.a. ATG24B)
  Promoter: tac
  Tag / fusion protein: GST (N terminal on backbone)
  Cloning method: Restriction Enzyme; 5′ cloning site BamHI (unknown if destroyed); 3′ cloning site XhoI (unknown if destroyed)
  Sequencing primers: 5′ pGEX5
Terms and licenses: Academic/Nonprofit Terms; Industry Terms: Not Available to Industry
How to cite: SNX4-PX (48-186) was a gift from Brett Collins (Addgene plasmid # 119085 ; http://n2t.net/addgene:119085 ; RRID:Addgene_119085)
