[The description below was written by a language model from this plasmid's Addgene catalogue record and pLannotate feature annotations shown in this document.]
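Description:
SNX4-PX (48-186) is a bacterial expression plasmid built on the pGEX4T2 backbone for producing the phox homology (PX) domain of human sorting nexin 4 (SNX4, also known as ATG24B) as a glutathione S-transferase fusion in E. coli. The 5,371 nt sequenced plasmid replicates from a ColE1/pMB1-type origin and is selected with ampicillin through the β-lactamase gene and its own promoter. Short remnants of pBR322-derived rop and bom sequences, a lac promoter/lacZα segment and a small E. coli yciV fragment are also annotated; these are backbone carry-over rather than functional parts of the expression cassette.

The payload is a single open reading frame driven by the tac promoter, a strong trp/lac hybrid promoter, followed by a lac operator. The plasmid carries its own lacI gene, so the lac repressor keeps transcription off until it is relieved with IPTG. The reading frame begins with Schistosoma japonicum GST, contributed by the backbone, followed after a short linker region by a 420 nt fragment of SNX4 corresponding to residues 48–186, which was inserted between the BamHI and XhoI sites. The feature table does not annotate a protease site in the linker. The N-terminal GST tag allows affinity capture of the fusion on glutathione resin and often aids solubility.

The construct belongs to a set of human PX domain expression plasmids deposited with a study classifying these domains by their phosphoinositide binding specificities. Its recorded use is production of recombinant SNX4 PX domain, suited to lipid-binding, biophysical or structural work.
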