Features (pLannotate 1.2.2; 17 found; start..end, strand, type, name):
      1..29      +  promoter       tac promoter: strong E. coli promoter; hybrid between the trp and lac UV5 promoters
     37..53      +  protein_bind   lac operator: The lac repressor binds to the lac operator to inhibit transcription in E. coli. This inhibition can be relieved by adding lactose or isopropyl-β-D-thiogalactopyranoside (IPTG). lac repressor encoded by lacI
     76..729     +  CDS            GST26_SCHJA: Experimental evidence at protein level: Swiss-Prot protein existence level 1. GST isoenzymes appear to play a central role in the parasite detoxification system. Other functions are also suspected including a role in increasing the solubility of haematin in the parasite gut. From Schistosoma japonicum (Blood fluke).
    751..1170    +  CDS            SNX4 (fragment): SNX4_HUMAN - Experimental evidence at protein level: Swiss-Prot protein existence level 1. Involved in the regulation of endocytosis and in several stages of intracellular trafficking (PubMed:12668730). Plays a role in recycling endocytosed transferrin receptor and prevent its degradation. From Homo sapiens (Human).
   1206..1245    +  CDS            rop (fragment): Rop protein, which maintains plasmids at low copy number; rop
   1347..1387    +  misc_feature   bom (fragment): basis of mobility region from pBR322
   1492..1596    +  promoter       AmpR promoter: bla
   1597..2457    +  CDS            AmpR: β-lactamase; bla; confers resistance to ampicillin, carbenicillin, and related antibiotics
   2628..3216    +  rep_origin     ori: high-copy-number ColE1/pMB1/pBR322/pUC origin of replication
   3402..3453    -  misc_feature   bom (fragment): basis of mobility region from pBR322
   3460..3537    +  promoter       lacI promoter: lacI
   3538..4620    +  CDS            lacI: lac repressor; lacI; The lac repressor binds to the lac operator to inhibit transcription in E. coli. This inhibition can be relieved by adding lactose or isopropyl-β-D-thiogalactopyranoside (IPTG).
   4633..4654    +  protein_bind   CAP binding site: CAP binding activates transcription in the presence of cAMP. E. coli catabolite activator protein
   4669..4699    +  promoter       lac promoter: promoter for the E. coli lac operon
   4707..4723    +  protein_bind   lac operator: The lac repressor binds to the lac operator to inhibit transcription in E. coli. This inhibition can be relieved by adding lactose or isopropyl-β-D-thiogalactopyranoside (IPTG). lac repressor encoded by lacI
   4743..4916    +  CDS            lacZα: LacZα fragment of β-galactosidase; lacZ fragment
   5180..5296    -  CDS            yciV (fragment): RNAAM_ECOLI - Also known as trpH From Escherichia coli (strain K12).
>Addgene plasmid #119085 | SNX4-PX (48-186) | addgene full sequence | sequence record 275959 | Addgene NGS Result
TTGACAATTAATCATCGGCTCGTATAATGTGTGGAATTGTGAGCGGATAACAATTTCACACAGGAAACAG
TATTCATGTCCCCTATACTAGGTTATTGGAAAATTAAGGGCCTTGTGCAACCCACTCGACTTCTTTTGGA
ATATCTTGAAGAAAAATATGAAGAGCATTTGTATGAGCGCGATGAAGGTGATAAATGGCGAAACAAAAAG
TTTGAATTGGGTTTGGAGTTTCCCAATCTTCCTTATTATATTGATGGTGATGTTAAATTAACACAGTCTA
TGGCCATCATACGTTATATAGCTGACAAGCACAACATGTTGGGTGGTTGTCCAAAAGAGCGTGCAGAGAT
TTCAATGCTTGAAGGAGCGGTTTTGGATATTAGATACGGTGTTTCGAGAATTGCATATAGTAAAGACTTT
GAAACTCTCAAAGTTGATTTTCTTAGCAAGCTACCTGAAATGCTGAAAATGTTCGAAGATCGTTTATGTC
ATAAAACATATTTAAATGGTGATCATGTAACCCATCCTGACTTCATGTTGTATGACGCTCTTGATGTTGT
TTTATACATGGACCCAATGTGCCTGGATGCGTTCCCAAAATTAGTTTGTTTTAAAAAACGTATTGAAGCT
ATCCCACAAATTGATAAGTACTTGAAATCCAGCAAGTATATAGCATGGCCTTTGCAGGGCTGGCAAGCCA
CGTTTGGTGGTGGCGACCATCCTCCAAAATCGGATCTGGTTCCGCGTGGATCCATGACCCACAACAACTT
CTGGCTGAAGAAAATCGAGATTAGCGTGAGCGAGGCGGAAAAGCGTACCGGTCGTAACGCGATGAACATG
CAGGAAACCTACACCGCGTATCTGATCGAGACCCGTAGCGTGGAACACACCGACGGCCAAAGCGTTCTGA
CCGATAGCCTGTGGCGTCGTTACAGCGAGTTCGAACTGCTGCGTAGCTATCTGCTGGTTTACTATCCGCA
CATTGTTGTTCCGCCGCTGCCGGAGAAGCGTGCGGAATTTGTGTGGCACAAACTGAGCGCGGACAACATG
GACCCGGATTTCGTTGAGCGTCGTCGTATCGGTCTGGAAAACTTTCTGCTGCGTATCGCGAGCCACCCGA
TTCTGTGCCGTGATAAAATTTTCTACCTGTTTCTGACCCAGGAAGGTAACTAACTCGAGCGGCCGCATCG
TGACTGACTGACGATCTGCCTCGCGCGTTTCGGTGATGACGGTGAAAACCTCTGACACATGCAGCTCCCG
GAGACGGTCACAGCTTGTCTGTAAGCGGATGCCGGGAGCAGACAAGCCCGTCAGGGCGCGTCAGCGGGTG
TTGGCGGGTGTCGGGGCGCAGCCATGACCCAGTCACGTAGCGATAGCGGAGTGTATAATTCTTGAAGACG
AAAGGGCCTCGTGATACGCCTATTTTTATAGGTTAATGTCATGATAATAATGGTTTCTTAGACGTCAGGT
GGCACTTTTCGGGGAAATGTGCGCGGAACCCCTATTTGTTTATTTTTCTAAATACATTCAAATATGTATC
CGCTCATGAGACAATAACCCTGATAAATGCTTCAATAATATTGAAAAAGGAAGAGTATGAGTATTCAACA
TTTCCGTGTCGCCCTTATTCCCTTTTTTGCGGCATTTTGCCTTCCTGTTTTTGCTCACCCAGAAACGCTG
GTGAAAGTAAAAGATGCTGAAGATCAGTTGGGTGCACGAGTGGGTTACATCGAACTGGATCTCAACAGCG
GTAAGATCCTTGAGAGTTTTCGCCCCGAAGAACGTTTTCCAATGATGAGCACTTTTAAAGTTCTGCTATG
TGGCGCGGTATTATCCCGTGTTGACGCCGGGCAAGAGCAACTCGGTCGCCGCATACACTATTCTCAGAAT
GACTTGGTTGAGTACTCACCAGTCACAGAAAAGCATCTTACGGATGGCATGACAGTAAGAGAATTATGCA
GTGCTGCCATAACCATGAGTGATAACACTGCGGCCAACTTACTTCTGACAACGATCGGAGGACCGAAGGA
GCTAACCGCTTTTTTGCACAACATGGGGGATCATGTAACTCGCCTTGATCGTTGGGAACCGGAGCTGAAT
GAAGCCATACCAAACGACGAGCGTGACACCACGATGCCTGCAGCAATGGCAACAACGTTGCGCAAACTAT
TAACTGGCGAACTACTTACTCTAGCTTCCCGGCAACAATTAATAGACTGGATGGAGGCGGATAAAGTTGC
AGGACCACTTCTGCGCTCGGCCCTTCCGGCTGGCTGGTTTATTGCTGATAAATCTGGAGCCGGTGAGCGT
GGGTCTCGCGGTATCATTGCAGCACTGGGGCCAGATGGTAAGCCCTCCCGTATCGTAGTTATCTACACGA
CGGGGAGTCAGGCAACTATGGATGAACGAAATAGACAGATCGCTGAGATAGGTGCCTCACTGATTAAGCA
TTGGTAACTGTCAGACCAAGTTTACTCATATATACTTTAGATTGATTTAAAACTTCATTTTTAATTTAAA
AGGATCTAGGTGAAGATCCTTTTTGATAATCTCATGACCAAAATCCCTTAACGTGAGTTTTCGTTCCACT
GAGCGTCAGACCCCGTAGAAAAGATCAAAGGATCTTCTTGAGATCCTTTTTTTCTGCGCGTAATCTGCTG
CTTGCAAACAAAAAAACCACCGCTACCAGCGGTGGTTTGTTTGCCGGATCAAGAGCTACCAACTCTTTTT
CCGAAGGTAACTGGCTTCAGCAGAGCGCAGATACCAAATACTGTCCTTCTAGTGTAGCCGTAGTTAGGCC
ACCACTTCAAGAACTCTGTAGCACCGCCTACATACCTCGCTCTGCTAATCCTGTTACCAGTGGCTGCTGC
CAGTGGCGATAAGTCGTGTCTTACCGGGTTGGACTCAAGACGATAGTTACCGGATAAGGCGCAGCGGTCG
GGCTGAACGGGGGGTTCGTGCACACAGCCCAGCTTGGAGCGAACGACCTACACCGAACTGAGATACCTAC
AGCGTGAGCTATGAGAAAGCGCCACGCTTCCCGAAGGGAGAAAGGCGGACAGGTATCCGGTAAGCGGCAG
GGTCGGAACAGGAGAGCGCACGAGGGAGCTTCCAGGGGGAAACGCCTGGTATCTTTATAGTCCTGTCGGG
TTTCGCCACCTCTGACTTGAGCGTCGATTTTTGTGATGCTCGTCAGGGGGGCGGAGCCTATGGAAAAACG
CCAGCAACGCGGCCTTTTTACGGTTCCTGGCCTTTTGCTGGCCTTTTGCTCACATGTTCTTTCCTGCGTT
ATCCCCTGATTCTGTGGATAACCGTATTACCGCCTTTGAGTGAGCTGATACCGCTCGCCGCAGCCGAACG
ACCGAGCGCAGCGAGTCAGTGAGCGAGGAAGCGGAAGAGCGCCTGATGCGGTATTTTCTCCTTACGCATC
TGTGCGGTATTTCACACCGCATAAATTCCGACACCATCGAATGGCGCAAAACCTTTCGCGGTATGGCATG
ATAGCGCCCGGAAGAGAGTCAATTCAGGGTGGTGAATGTGAAACCAGTAACGTTATACGATGTCGCAGAG
TATGCCGGTGTCTCTTATCAGACCGTTTCCCGCGTGGTGAACCAGGCCAGCCACGTTTCTGCGAAAACGC
GGGAAAAAGTGGAAGCGGCGATGGCGGAGCTGAATTACATTCCCAACCGCGTGGCACAACAACTGGCGGG
CAAACAGTCGTTGCTGATTGGCGTTGCCACCTCCAGTCTGGCCCTGCACGCGCCGTCGCAAATTGTCGCG
GCGATTAAATCTCGCGCCGATCAACTGGGTGCCAGCGTGGTGGTGTCGATGGTAGAACGAAGCGGCGTCG
AAGCCTGTAAAGCGGCGGTGCACAATCTTCTCGCGCAACGCGTCAGTGGGCTGATCATTAACTATCCGCT
GGATGACCAGGATGCCATTGCTGTGGAAGCTGCCTGCACTAATGTTCCGGCGTTATTTCTTGATGTCTCT
GACCAGACACCCATCAACAGTATTATTTTCTCCCATGAAGACGGTACGCGACTGGGCGTGGAGCATCTGG
TCGCATTGGGTCACCAGCAAATCGCGCTGTTAGCGGGCCCATTAAGTTCTGTCTCGGCGCGTCTGCGTCT
GGCTGGCTGGCATAAATATCTCACTCGCAATCAAATTCAGCCGATAGCGGAACGGGAAGGCGACTGGAGT
GCCATGTCCGGTTTTCAACAAACCATGCAAATGCTGAATGAGGGCATCGTTCCCACTGCGATGCTGGTTG
CCAACGATCAGATGGCGCTGGGCGCAATGCGCGCCATTACCGAGTCCGGGCTGCGCGTTGGTGCGGATAT
CTCGGTAGTGGGATACGACGATACCGAAGACAGCTCATGTTATATCCCGCCGTTAACCACCATCAAACAG
GATTTTCGCCTGCTGGGGCAAACCAGCGTGGACCGCTTGCTGCAACTCTCTCAGGGCCAGGCGGTGAAGG
GCAATCAGCTGTTGCCCGTCTCACTGGTGAAAAGAAAAACCACCCTGGCGCCCAATACGCAAACCGCCTC
TCCCCGCGCGTTGGCCGATTCATTAATGCAGCTGGCACGACAGGTTTCCCGACTGGAAAGCGGGCAGTGA
GCGCAACGCAATTAATGTAAGTTAGCTCACTCATTAGGCACCCCAGGCTTTACACTTTATGCTTCCGGCT
CGTATGTTGTGTGGAATTGTGAGCGGATAACAATTTCACACAGGAAACAGCTATGACCATGATTACGGAT
TCACTGGCCGTCGTTTTACAACGTCGTGACTGGGAAAACCCTGGCGTTACCCAACTTAATCGCCTTGCAG
CACATCCCCCTTTCGCCAGCTGGCGTAATAGCGAAGAGGCCCGCACCGATCGCCCTTCCCAACAGTTGCG
CAGCCTGAATGGCGAATGGCGCTTTGCCTGGTTTCCGGCACCAGAAGCGGTGCCGGAAAGCTGGCTGGAG
TGCGATCTTCCTGAGGCCGATACTGTCGTCGTCCCCTCAAACTGGCAGATGCACGGTTACGATGCGCCCA
TCTACACCAACGTGACCTATCCCATTACGGTCAATCCGCCGTTTGTTCCCACGGAGAATCCGACGGGTTG
TTACTCGCTCACATTTAATGTTGATGAAAGCTGGCTACAGGAAGGCCAGACGCGAATTATTTTTGATGGC
GTTGGAATTAGCTTATCGACTGCACGGTGCACCAATGCTTCTGGCGTCAGGCAGCCATCGGAAGCTGTGG
TATGGCTGTGCAGGTCGTAAATCACTGCATAATTCGTGTCGCTCAAGGCGCACTCCCGTTCTGGATAATG
TTTTTTGCGCCGACATCATAACGGTTCTGGCAAATATTCTGAAATGAGCTG
